Addgene plasmid #186901: InterTag-BFP
Purpose: Cell-free expression of transmembrane protein PDGFR-tagBFP-sfCherry11-SpyTag
Depositing lab: Taekjip Ha & Allen Liu. Depositing organization: University of Michigan. Publication: Engineering Functional Membrane-Membrane Interfaces by InterSpy. Moghimianavval H, Patel C, Mohapatra S, Hwang SW, Kayikcioglu T, Bashirzadeh Y, Liu AP, Ha T. Small. 2022 May 26:e2202104. doi: 10.1002/smll.202202104. PubMed 35618485.
Backbone
  Vector backbone: pT7-CFE1
  Vector type: Synthetic Biology
Growth in bacteria
  Bacterial resistance: Ampicillin, 100 μg/mL
  Growth temperature: 37°C
  Growth strain: DH5alpha
  Copy number: High Copy
Gene/Insert
  Gene/Insert name: SpyTag003-sfCherry11-tagBFP-PDGFR
  Species: Synthetic
  Cloning method: Gibson Cloning
Terms and licenses: Academic/Nonprofit Terms; Industry Terms: Not Available to Industry
Depositor comments: Please visit https://www.biorxiv.org/content/10.1101/2022.04.04.487023v1 for bioRxiv preprint.
How to cite: InterTag-BFP was a gift from Taekjip Ha & Allen Liu (Addgene plasmid # 186901 ; http://n2t.net/addgene:186901 ; RRID:Addgene_186901)
