[The description below was written by a language model from this plasmid's Addgene catalogue record and pLannotate feature annotations shown in this document.]
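Description:
InterTag-BFP is a synthetic-biology plasmid built on the pT7-CFE1 backbone for cell-free expression of an engineered single-pass membrane protein. It is propagated in E. coli as a high-copy plasmid through a ColE1/pUC-type origin and selected with ampicillin via the β-lactamase gene. The 4,561 nt sequence also carries an f1 phage origin and short remnants of rop, bom and lacZα left over from the vector lineage, which have no evident role in its use.

The expression cassette starts with a T7 promoter followed by the encephalomyocarditis virus IRES. Together these allow transcription by T7 RNA polymerase and cap-independent translation, an arrangement suited to coupled eukaryotic lysate-based transcription/translation systems. A T7 terminator closes the cassette. The synthetic insert, assembled by Gibson cloning, encodes SpyTag003, the sfCherry11 strand (annotated as a short sfCherry2 fragment), the blue fluorescent protein TagBFP and the transmembrane domain of PDGFRβ, in that order. The SpyTag003 segment is named in the catalogue entry but was not picked up as a separate feature; it presumably lies in the unannotated stretch between the IRES and the sfCherry fragment.

In this design the PDGFRβ segment anchors the protein in a lipid bilayer and TagBFP reports its expression and localisation. SpyTag forms a covalent isopeptide bond with a SpyCatcher partner. The sfCherry11 strand can complement the remaining portion of split sfCherry to restore red fluorescence. According to the associated work, the construct belongs to the InterSpy system for engineering functional membrane-membrane interfaces. The record does not describe the matching partner construct.
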