Features (pLannotate 1.2.2; 13 found; start..end, strand, type, name):
      1..19      +  promoter       T7 promoter: promoter for bacteriophage T7 RNA polymerase
     70..531     +  misc_feature   IRES: internal ribosome entry site (IRES) of the encephalomyocarditis virus (EMCV)
    602..649     +  CDS            sfCherry2 (fragment): sfCherry2 is a basic (constitutively fluorescent) fluorescent protein published in 2017, derived from Discosoma sp.. It is reported to be a monomer.
    671..1369    +  CDS            TagBFP: TagBFP is a basic (constitutively fluorescent) blue fluorescent protein published in 2008, derived from Entacmaea quadricolor. It is reported to be a very rapidly-maturing monomer with very low acid sensitivity.
   1406..1552    +  CDS            PDGFRβ TM domain: transmembrane domain from platelet derived growth factor receptor beta
   1638..1685    +  terminator     T7 terminator: transcription terminator for bacteriophage T7 RNA polymerase
   1885..2473    -  rep_origin     ori: high-copy-number ColE1/pMB1/pBR322/pUC origin of replication
   2644..3504    -  CDS            AmpR: β-lactamase; bla; confers resistance to ampicillin, carbenicillin, and related antibiotics
   3505..3609    -  promoter       AmpR promoter: bla
   3704..3739    +  CDS            rop (fragment): Rop protein, which maintains plasmids at low copy number; rop
   3841..3942    +  misc_feature   bom (fragment): basis of mobility region from pBR322
   3970..4398    -  rep_origin     f1 ori (sequence partly withheld): f1 bacteriophage origin of replication; arrow indicates direction of (+) strand synthesis
   4402..4559    -  CDS            lacZα (fragment): LacZα fragment of β-galactosidase; lacZ fragment
>Addgene plasmid #186901 | InterTag-BFP | addgene full sequence | sequence record 368392 | Addgene NGS Result
TAATACGACTCACTATAGGGCGAATTAATTCCGGTTATTTTCCACCATATTGCCGTCTTTTGGCAATGTG
AGGGCCCGGAAACCTGGCCCTGTCTTCTTGACGAGCATTCCTAGGGGTCTTTCCCCTCTCGCCAAAGGAA
TGCAAGGTCTGTTGAATGTCGTGAAGGAAGCAGTTCCTCTGGAAGCTTCTTGAAGACAAACAACGTCTGT
AGCGACCCTTTGCAGGCAGCGGAACCCCCCACCTGGCGACAGGTGCCTCTGCGGCCAAAAGCCACGTGTA
TAAGATACACCTGCAAAGGCGGCACAACCCCAGTGCCACGTTGTGAGTTGGATAGTTGTGGAAAGAGTCA
AATGGCTCACCTCAAGCGTATTCAACAAGGGGCTGAAGGATGCCCAGAAGGTACCCCATTGTATGGGATC
TGATCTGGGGCCTCGGTGCACATGCTTTACATGTGTTTAGTCGAGGTTAAAAAACGTCTAGGCCCCCCGA
ACCACGGGGACGTGGTTTTCCTTTGAAAAACACGATGATAATATGCGTGGCGTTCCTCATATTGTTATGG
TGGACGCCTACAAACGCTATAAATCGGGAGGTGGTTCAGGCTACACCATCGTGGAGCAGTACGAGAGAGC
CGAGGCCAGACACAGCACCTCGAATCCTGCACCAGGAAGTATGAGCGAGCTGATTAAGGAGAACATGCAC
ATGAAGCTGTACATGGAGGGCACCGTGGACAACCATCACTTCAAGTGCACATCCGAGGGCGAAGGCAAGC
CCTACGAGGGCACCCAGACCATGAGAATCAAGGTGGTCGAGGGCGGCCCTCTCCCCTTCGCCTTCGACAT
CCTGGCTACTAGCTTCCTCTACGGCAGCAAGACCTTCATCAACCACACCCAGGGCATCCCCGACTTCTTC
AAGCAGTCCTTCCCTGAGGGCTTCACATGGGAGAGAGTCACCACATACGAAGACGGGGGCGTGCTGACCG
CTACCCAGGACACCAGCCTCCAGGACGGCTGCCTCATCTACAACGTCAAGATCAGAGGGGTGAACTTCAC
ATCCAACGGCCCTGTGATGCAGAAGAAAACACTCGGCTGGGAGGCCTTCACCGAGACGCTGTACCCCGCT
GACGGCGGCCTGGAAGGCAGAAACGACATGGCCCTGAAGCTCGTGGGCGGGAGCCATCTGATCGCAAACA
TCAAGACCACATATAGATCCAAGAAACCCGCTAAGAACCTCAAGATGCCTGGCGTCTACTATGTGGACTA
CAGACTGGAAAGAATCAAGGAGGCCAACAACGAGACCTACGTCGAGCAGCACGAGGTGGCAGTGGCCAGA
TACTGCGACCTCCCTAGCAAACTGGGGCACAAGCTTAATGCCGAACAAAAACTCATCTCAGAAGAGGATC
TGAATGCTGTGGGCCAGGACACGCAGGAGGTCATCGTGGTGCCACACTCCTTGCCCTTTAAGGTGGTGGT
GATCTCAGCCATCCTGGCCCTGGTGGTGCTCACCATCATCTCCCTTATCATCCTCATCATGCTTTGGCAG
AAGAAGCCACGTTAGCACCACCACCACTAATAAAGATCTGACTGAAAAAAAAAAAAAAAAAAAAAAAAAG
TTTAAACACTAGTCCGCTGAGCAATAACTAGCATAACCCCTTGGGGCCTCTAAACGGGTCTTGAGGGGTT
TTTTGCTGAAAGGAGGAACTATATCCGGGCTTCCTCGCTCACTGACTCGCTGCGCTCGGTCGTTCGGCTG
CGGCGAGCGGTATCAGCTCACTCAAAGGCGGTAATACGGTTATCCACAGAATCAGGGGATAACGCAGGAA
AGAACATGTGAGCAAAAGGCCAGCAAAAGGCCAGGAACCGTAAAAAGGCCGCGTTGCTGGCGTTTTTCCA
TAGGCTCCGCCCCCCTGACGAGCATCACAAAAATCGACGCTCAAGTCAGAGGTGGCGAAACCCGACAGGA
CTATAAAGATACCAGGCGTTTCCCCCTGGAAGCTCCCTCGTGCGCTCTCCTGTTCCGACCCTGCCGCTTA
CCGGATACCTGTCCGCCTTTCTCCCTTCGGGAAGCGTGGCGCTTTCTCATAGCTCACGCTGTAGGTATCT
CAGTTCGGTGTAGGTCGTTCGCTCCAAGCTGGGCTGTGTGCACGAACCCCCCGTTCAGCCCGACCGCTGC
GCCTTATCCGGTAACTATCGTCTTGAGTCCAACCCGGTAAGACACGACTTATCGCCACTGGCAGCAGCCA
CTGGTAACAGGATTAGCAGAGCGAGGTATGTAGGCGGTGCTACAGAGTTCTTGAAGTGGTGGCCTAACTA
CGGCTACACTAGAAGAACAGTATTTGGTATCTGCGCTCTGCTGAAGCCAGTTACCTTCGGAAAAAGAGTT
GGTAGCTCTTGATCCGGCAAACAAACCACCGCTGGTAGCGGTGGTTTTTTTGTTTGCAAGCAGCAGATTA
CGCGCAGAAAAAAAGGATCTCAAGAAGATCCTTTGATCTTTTCTACGGGGTCTGACGCTCAGTGGAACGA
AAACTCACGTTAAGGGATTTTGGTCATGAGATTATCAAAAAGGATCTTCACCTAGATCCTTTTAAATTAA
AAATGAAGTTTTAAATCAATCTAAAGTATATATGAGTAAACTTGGTCTGACAGTTACCAATGCTTAATCA
GTGAGGCACCTATCTCAGCGATCTGTCTATTTCGTTCATCCATAGTTGCCTGACTCCCCGTCGTGTAGAT
AACTACGATACGGGAGGGCTTACCATCTGGCCCCAGTGCTGCAATGATACCGCGAGACCCACGCTCACCG
GCTCCAGATTTATCAGCAATAAACCAGCCAGCCGGAAGGGCCGAGCGCAGAAGTGGTCCTGCAACTTTAT
CCGCCTCCATCCAGTCTATTAATTGTTGCCGGGAAGCTAGAGTAAGTAGTTCGCCAGTTAATAGTTTGCG
CAACGTTGTTGCCATTGCTACAGGCATCGTGGTGTCACGCTCGTCGTTTGGTATGGCTTCATTCAGCTCC
GGTTCCCAACGATCAAGGCGAGTTACATGATCCCCCATGTTGTGCAAAAAAGCGGTTAGCTCCTTCGGTC
CTCCGATCGTTGTCAGAAGTAAGTTGGCCGCAGTGTTATCACTCATGGTTATGGCAGCACTGCATAATTC
TCTTACTGTCATGCCATCCGTAAGATGCTTTTCTGTGACTGGTGAGTACTCAACCAAGTCATTCTGAGAA
TAGTGTATGCGGCGACCGAGTTGCTCTTGCCCGGCGTCAATACGGGATAATACCGCGCCACATAGCAGAA
CTTTAAAAGTGCTCATCATTGGAAAACGTTCTTCGGGGCGAAAACTCTCAAGGATCTTACCGCTGTTGAG
ATCCAGTTCGATGTAACCCACTCGTGCACCCAACTGATCTTCAGCATCTTTTACTTTCACCAGCGTTTCT
GGGTGAGCAAAAACAGGAAGGCAAAATGCCGCAAAAAAGGGAATAAGGGCGACACGGAAATGTTGAATAC
TCATACTCTTCCTTTTTCAATATTATTGAAGCATTTATCAGGGTTATTGTCTCATGAGCGGATACATATT
TGAATGTATTTAGAAAAATAAACAAATAGGGGTTCCGCGCACATTTCCCCGAAAAGTGCCACCTGACGTC
TAAGAAACCATTATTATCATGACATTAACCTATAAAAATAGGCGTATCACGAGGCCCTTTCGTCTCGCGC
GTTTCGGTGATGACGGTGAAAACCTCTGACACATGCAGCTCCCGGAGACGGTCACAGCTTGTCTGTAAGC
GGATGCCGGGAGCAGACAAGCCCGTCAGGGCGCGTCAGCGGGTGTTGGCGGGTGTCGGGGCTGGCTTAAC
TATGCGGCATCAGAGCAGATTGTACTGAGAGTGCACCATATATGCGGTGTGAAATACCGCACAGATGCGT
AAGGAGAAAATACCGCATCAGGAAATTGTAAGCGTTAATATTTTGTTAAAATTCGCGTTAAATTTTTGTT
AAATCAGCTCATTTTTTAACCAATAGGCCGAAATCGGCAAAATCCCTTATAAATCAAAAGAATAGACCGA
GATAGGGT
[37 nt withheld, positions 4069-4105]
AAAGAACGTGGACTCCAACGTCAAAGG
[49 nt withheld, positions 4133-4181]
T
[91 nt withheld, positions 4183-4273]
G
[124 nt withheld, positions 4275-4398]
CCATTCGCCATTCAGGCTGCGCAACTGTTGGGAAGGGCGATCGGTGCGGGCCTCTTCGCTATTACGCCAG
CTGGCGAAAGGGGGATGTGCTGCAAGGCGATTAAGTTGGGTAACGCCAGGGTTTTCCCAGTCACGACGTT
GTAAAACGACGGCCAGTGAATTG
